>Addgene plasmid #65398 | GFP-TRIM33 | addgene full sequence | sequence record 352790 | Addgene NGS Result
GCTCAGAGGCAGAGGCGGCCTCGGCCTCTGCATAAATAAAAAAAATTAGTCAGCCATGGGGCGGAGAATG
GGCGGAACTGGGCGGAGTTAGGGGCGGGATGGGCGGAGTTAGGGGCGGGACTATGGTTGCTGACTAATTG
AGATGCATGCTTTGCATACTTCTGCCTGCTGGGGAGCCTGGGGACTTTCCACACCTGGTTGCTGACTAAT
TGAGATGCATGCTTTGCATACTTCTGCCTGCTGGGGAGCCTGGGGACTTTCCACACCCTAACTGACACAC
ATTCCACAGAATTAATTCGCGTTAAATTTTTGTTAAATCAGCTCATTTTTTAACCAATAGGCCGAAATCG
GCAAAATCCCTTATAAATCAAAAGAATAGACCGAGATAGGGT
[37 nt withheld, positions 393-429]
AAAGAACGTGGACTCCAACGTCAAAGG
[49 nt withheld, positions 457-505]
T
[91 nt withheld, positions 507-597]
G
[124 nt withheld, positions 599-722]
GGGGATACCCCCTAGAGCCCCAGCTGCGCAGATCTGCTATGGCAGGGCCTGCCGCCCCGACGTTGGCTGC
GAGCCCTGGGCCTTCACCCGAACTTGGGGGGTGGGGTGGGGAAAAGGAAGAAACGCGGGCGTATTGGCCC
CAATGGGGTCTCGGTGGGGTATCGACAGAGTGCCAGCCCTGGGACCGAACCCCGCGTTTATGAACAAACG
ACCCAACACCCGTGCGTTTTATTCTGTCTTTTTATTGCCGTCATAGCGCGGGTTCCTTCCGGTATTGTCT
CCTTCCGTGTTTCAGTTAGCCTCCCCCGTTTAAACTCATTACTAACCGGTACGCGTAGAATCGAGACCGA
GGAGAGGGTTAGGGATAGGCTTCCCGTTATCAACCACTTTGTACAAGAAAGCTGGGTCTAGATATCTCGA
GAGTAACTTTATATGTACTGGTCTCTCATCTGACTTTAGGCGTTTTCTGCGGGGCTGTATAAAGTCTTCA
TCAGAGTCCTCAGTTACCTCACCATCATCCTCTTCCTGCTCAAACTCTGGCAAAGGTGCGAAGGTCCTGT
CTGAGTAGATCTCTGTGAGTTTATCTTCAAAGTACAATGCAACTGCTTTCCCTGCCTGAGCTACTTCTGA
ATCAGCCTTCAAATTAATCTCTTGTGTGTCTGCATAAACTTGAACAACTTTCATCATTTCATTAAACCTT
TCACAGTTCTTGAAGATCAAACGGACATCGGCCACAAAGTCATCCGGGATTTGGTAGTGTTGGGAATGTT
TTTTCTGAAGCTTCTTTTTCACGGTGGATAAATCCATTGGTTTCTTTATAATTTTATAGTAGTTTGGTAT
CGAAGCAGGAACAGGCTCCTGGAATTCAATACTTAATTCATGGCAATAGAGGTAAAGCAGAAGACGTTCA
CATTTCCTTTGGTCCACGGGGCTTAACCCCTGCGCAGTTTTCCCCTTCTTACTATGTTGCAAATTATCAC
AATCATATTCAACTTCTGGCTTTCCAATATCTCTACAAAATGTGCATATCCAGTCCCCACTTGGAAAGCT
AAGTAGTGTTGGAACATGACAAGTTAGATGAAAGACCTTTGGACATTTTTCGCAGCACAAGAGATCTCCT
CCGTTTTGGCAGACAGCACACCAGTCTTCATTTGGGTCATCATCTTTATTGTTGCCATCTCCTCCAATCC
TTGCCGACCTGTGCATGAGGCTTCGAATTGGGGACTTTCCATTAACAAGGCTGCTGAGCCCTGACTGTTT
GCAGCTTTCATTCATATCTGCAGGTTCAGTTTTCACATGGTTTTCCAGGCTTGCCAATGCATCCAATTCA
CTTTCTAGATGCAGGTTGGTTGAGAGAGGTGGTGTCAAGCTACTCTCAGGACTGCTCAACATGCAAGCAC
TCCTCCTGCCATCCTCTGTTTTTTCTTGTTTTACACCTCCTGAAAAGCTACATATTTCATCTTCAGTCCC
AGGTTCTTGCTTGACCTTCACCTGATCAGATTTGAAACTAAGACTTGTCTTCTCAGCAGTTCTTCCTGAT
GACCCACAGCTGCCTCGACTGCCAGTACTAGAAGTACTTGGGGGTCTCACAGGTGTGTGAGAATTGGATA
AACCTGATGATCCCGGAGAAAGGGCAGAGGGACCTGGAGAAGGATTCATGGTGCTTGTAGGCTGTGGGGG
TAGGTGACTGCCTGAGATGTATCTACTTAGTAGATTATCTAAACTACTTGAGCCAGCATCTTCCAACTGT
ATGGGTGGAATATCTGGCAGCGATGGAAGGTTTTCTGGATTGGTAACTGAGGGGATTAGCTCTATTGCTG
TAACAGATGGGCTGGTGGGACCTCGGTTTGCATTTGCCATAGTTGCTGTAGTAGGGCTCGTTGGGTTGAT
TGTGGTGTTGTGTACCGATACTACGGGAAAGGGTCCAGCATGCCCTGGGTTTGAGTGTTGTCTTTGGAGG
TGTGGCTGCATCATGGAATATTGAGGGCCGCTGTGCCTGGGTATCCCTGGTATTCTGGCAGCATTCTGAG
CCAGTCTCATCTGATGGGCTTGAAAAGCTCCACAGTTCATGTTGCCTCTTTGCATTGTTTGCACACTGAT
CAATCGAGGAGGCTGTTGTTGTAACATCTGAGGGGCTGCTTGTCTAGGATGCTGTTGTGTTGTTGTTGTT
GTAGTTGGTACAGGTGCTGGTGGTTGCTGCATCCTCATCTGTTGCAACTGCTGATGTTTCTGTGCATATA
CTTGTTGTTGCATGTGCTGGAGTCGAAGCTGTGCTAAGTTAATCTGTCCAGGGGTTTTACTAATGTGGTT
TGTCCCTGGAGGAACTTGCCCAACTACAACATTAGGAGTATAACCAGGAGCTGGTTTACTCTCTATTACT
AGATTACCTAAATTGACTACATTCTTTGCCCAGAAGGTGGGATCACAATGGAAACGTATTGCTCCATTAG
CAGCAGGGACAGGATCACACCGTGCTTTCAAAATATGACGCAACTGGAAAGTAATCAGTCGCTTGCTGTA
TAGTAGTGCTGTGCTGCTGCCACTTGCAATTGCCCAATTTGTGAAGTTCATAACATGCTTCACCTGCCGG
GAAAGGCCTGTGATGTCATTCTGCTGCTGTAGTAACTTCATCTGTCTTTCCTTTGTAACATTCTCTAGCT
GTTGTAAGAGAGATTTTCCTTTCTTATTAATTTCATTGATAAGGGTGAAAATGGCCACTTTAATTTCCTG
TTCTACTCGTTTGTTAGTCTCATTTACTTCTTTTATCCTATTCTGCACCTGAGTAGCTGCAAAATGAACA
TAATTCTTCTTCTCAAGAAGTTTCGCCAGTAGATTCTCAATTGCACCCTTCTGATTTTGAAAAGCTTCTT
CCAAAAACTGATACCTATGTTCTTTGTGTTCCAATAGCTGACAGTCTCTACATGTCAATCTATCACATGT
TTCACAGAAAAGTTTCAACTGTTCTTGTTTGTGTACAGGGCAGAAAACAGGGCGTTGACCAGATGCTCCA
ACAGACTCTGAGACATCTTCTTTCTTCCTGATCAAGTGATCTTTAGTAAATTTTACTCTTTGATGTGCTT
CGATACATGTCTTACATAGCCACTCTCCACATTCTACACAAAAGCCAACTGCACTTGCATTGTCTTCACA
ACTAGTACATACCTGTTCTGATTTTTCATCAGAACTGCTAGGAGCTTCAGATGTGTCTTTCACAAAATAA
TTATCCACAAGGTCTATCTGTCTGCATTCTTGGCGGCATACTGGGCACCGTATTACACCAACTTGCTGGA
TGTCGCCGTTGCTGCCCCCCGGGATGGGCACGCTGAGCTGGCGCTCCGGCTCGGGCAGGCAGCGCAGGCA
GAAGGAGTGAAGACAGGGCAGCAGCTTGGGCTCCGCCTCACGCCGGCTCTGCAAGCTCTGCTGACACACG
GCGCAGGTGTCCAGGAGCGAGGCTGGCGGTCCAGGAGGCGGCCCTGCCGAGGGACCCGGAGCGGGAGCCG
AGGCTGGAGCTGGAGCCGGCGTCGATACTGCGCCCCCGGCAACTCCAGTGCCCACTGAGGCCGCAGGAGA
TGAAGCAGCCTGGGCCGAGCCCGAGGAGGCCGCGGCCACCCCCCCGTCGTCGGGCCCGGCCGCGCCGCCC
TCAGCGCCGGCCCTGCCGCCTTCCTCCTCCTCCTCCTCCACCAGCACCGCGGTGAGAGGCGGCTCCGCCT
CCTGCGCGGCGGGCCCGGCGGCCCCGGCAGTTACCGGCGCGCTGCCGCTGCCCCCGCCGCCGCTCTCAGC
CTCGCCGCCGCCTTTGTTTTCCGCCATAAGGATCCAGTCGACCATGGTTAAGTATTTCCTTAGAGAATTG
GTTCTATCTCCTTCGAAGCCTGCTTTTTTGTACAAACTTGTTGATGGGCTCGAGCCCTTGTACAGCTCGT
CCATGCCGAGAGTGATCCCGGCGGCGGTCACGAACTCCAGCAGGACCATGTGATCGCGCTTCTCGTTGGG
GTCTTTGCTCAGGGCGGACTGGGTGCTCAGGTAGTGGTTGTCGGGCAGCAGCACGGGGCCGTCGCCGATG
GGGGTGTTCTGCTGGTAGTGGTCGGCGAGCTGCACGCTGCCGTCCTCGATGTTGTGGCGGGTCTTGAAGT
TCACCTTGATGCCGTTCTTCTGCTTGTCGGCGGTGATATAGACCTTGTGGCTGTTGTAGTTGTACTCCAG
CTTGTGCCCCAGGATGTTGCCGTCCTCCTTGAAGTCGATGCCCTTCAGCTCGATGCGGTTCACCAGGGTG
TCGCCCTCGAACTTCACCTCGGCGCGGGTCTTGTAGTTGCCGTCGTCCTTGAAGAAGATGGTGCGCTCCT
GGACGTAGCCTTCGGGCATGGCGGACTTGAAGAAGTCGTGCTGCTTCATGTGGTCGGGGTAGCGGGCGAA
GCACTGCACGCCGTAGGTGAAGGTGGTCACGAGGGTGGGCCAGGGCACGGGCAGCTTGCCGGTGGTGCAG
ATGAACTTCAGGGTCAGCTTGCCGTAGGTGGCATCGCCCTCGCCCTCGCCGGACACGCTGAACTTGTGGC
CGTTTACGTCGCCGTCCAGCTCGACCAGGATGGGCACCACCCCGGTGAACAGCTCCTCGCCCTTGCTCAC
CATGGTCTCGAGGATATCACCGGTAGGGATCCTCTAGAGTCCGGAGGCTGGATCGGTCCCGGTGTCTTCT
ATGGAGGTCAAAACAGCGTGGATGGCGTCTCCAGGCGATCTGACGGTTCACTAAACGAGCTCTGCTTATA
TAGACCTCCCACCGTACACGCCTACCGCCCATTTGCGTCAATGGGGCGGAGTTGTTACGACATTTTGGAA
AGTCCCGTTGATTTTGGTGCCAAAACAAACTCCCATTGACGTCAATGGGGTGGAGACTTGGAAATCCCCG
TGAGTCAAACCGCTATCCACGCCCATTGATGTACTGCCAAAACCGCATCACCATGGTAATAGCGATGACT
AATACGTAGATGTACTGCCAAGTAGGAAAGTCCCATAAGGTCATGTACTGGGCATAATGCCAGGCGGGCC
ATTTACCGTCATTGACGTCAATAGGGGGCGTACTTGGCATATGATACACTTGATGTACTGCCAAGTGGGC
AGTTTACCGTAAATACTCCACCCATTGACGTCAATGGAAAGTCCCTATTGGCGTTACTATGGGAACATAC
GTCATTATTGACGTCAATGGGCGGGGGTCGTTGGGCGGTCAGCCAGGCGGGCCATTTACCGTAAGTTATG
TAACGCGGAACTCCATATATGGGCTATGAACTAATGACCCCGTAATTGATTACTATTAATAACTAGTCAA
TAATCAATGTCAACGCGTATATCTGGCCCGTACATCGCGAAGCAGCGCAAAACGCCTAACCCTAAGCAGA
TTCTTCATGCAATTGTCGGTCAAGCCTTGCCTTGTTGTAGCTTAAATTTTGCTCGCGCACTACTCAGCGA
CCTCCAACACACAAGCAGGGAGCAGATACTGGCTTAACTATGCGGCATCAGAGCAGATTGTACTGAGAGT
GCACCATAGGGGATCGGGAGATCTCCCGATCCGTCGACGTCAGGTGGCACTTTTCGGGGAAATGTGCGCG
GAACCCCTATTTGTTTATTTTTCTAAATACATTCAAATATGTATCCGCTCATGAGACAATAACCCTGATA
AATGCTTCAATAATATTGAAAAAGGAAGAGTATGAGTATTCAACATTTCCGTGTCGCCCTTATTCCCTTT
TTTGCGGCATTTTGCCTTCCTGTTTTTGCTCACCCAGAAACGCTGGTGAAAGTAAAAGATGCTGAAGATC
AGTTGGGTGCACGAGTGGGTTACATCGAACTGGATCTCAACAGCGGTAAGATCCTTGAGAGTTTTCGCCC
CGAAGAACGTTTTCCAATGATGAGCACTTTTAAAGTTCTGCTATGTGGCGCGGTATTATCCCGTATTGAC
GCCGGGCAAGAGCAACTCGGTCGCCGCATACACTATTCTCAGAATGACTTGGTTGAGTACTCACCAGTCA
CAGAAAAGCATCTTACGGATGGCATGACAGTAAGAGAATTATGCAGTGCTGCCATAACCATGAGTGATAA
CACTGCGGCCAACTTACTTCTGACAACGATCGGAGGACCGAAGGAGCTAACCGCTTTTTTGCACAACATG
GGGGATCATGTAACTCGCCTTGATCGTTGGGAACCGGAGCTGAATGAAGCCATACCAAACGACGAGCGTG
ACACCACGATGCCTGTAGCAATGGCAACAACGTTGCGCAAACTATTAACTGGCGAACTACTTACTCTAGC
TTCCCGGCAACAATTAATAGACTGGATGGAGGCGGATAAAGTTGCAGGACCACTTCTGCGCTCGGCCCTT
CCGGCTGGCTGGTTTATTGCTGATAAATCTGGAGCCGGTGAGCGTGGGTCTCGCGGTATCATTGCAGCAC
TGGGGCCAGATGGTAAGCCCTCCCGTATCGTAGTTATCTACACGACGGGGAGTCAGGCAACTATGGATGA
ACGAAATAGACAGATCGCTGAGATAGGTGCCTCACTGATTAAGCATTGGTAACTGTCAGACCAAGTTTAC
TCATATATACTTTAGATTGATTTAAAACTTCATTTTTAATTTAAAAGGATCTAGGTGAAGATCCTTTTTG
ATAATCTCATGACCAAAATCCCTTAACGTGAGTTTTCGTTCCACTGAGCGTCAGACCCCGTAGAAAAGAT
CAAAGGATCTTCTTGAGATCCTTTTTTTCTGCGCGTAATCTGCTGCTTGCAAACAAAAAAACCACCGCTA
CCAGCGGTGGTTTGTTTGCCGGATCAAGAGCTACCAACTCTTTTTCCGAAGGTAACTGGCTTCAGCAGAG
CGCAGATACCAAATACTGTTCTTCTAGTGTAGCCGTAGTTAGGCCACCACTTCAAGAACTCTGTAGCACC
GCCTACATACCTCGCTCTGCTAATCCTGTTACCAGTGGCTGCTGCCAGTGGCGATAAGTCGTGTCTTACC
GGGTTGGACTCAAGACGATAGTTACCGGATAAGGCGCAGCGGTCGGGCTGAACGGGGGGTTCGTGCACAC
AGCCCAGCTTGGAGCGAACGACCTACACCGAACTGAGATACCTACAGCGTGAGCTATGAGAAAGCGCCAC
GCTTCCCGAAGGGAGAAAGGCGGACAGGTATCCGGTAAGCGGCAGGGTCGGAACAGGAGAGCGCACGAGG
GAGCTTCCAGGGGGAAACGCCTGGTATCTTTATAGTCCTGTCGGGTTTCGCCACCTCTGACTTGAGCGTC
GATTTTTGTGATGCTCGTCAGGGGGGCGGAGCCTATGGAAAAACGCCAGCAACGCGGCCTTTTTACGGTT
CCTGGCCTTTTGCTGGCCTTTTGCTCACATGTTCTTTCCTGCGTTATCCCCTGATTCTGTGGATAACCGT
ATTACCGCCTTTGAGTGAGCTGATACCGCTCGCCGCAGCCGAACGACCGAGCGCAGCGAGTCAGTGAGCG
AGGAAGCGGAAGAGCGCCCAATACGCAAACCGCCTCTCCCCGCGCGTTGGCCGATTCATTAATGCAGCTG
GCACGACAGGTTTCCCGACTGGAAAGCGGGCAGTGAGCGCAACGCAATTAATGTGAGTTAGCTCACTCAT
TAGGCACCCCAGGCTTTACACTTTATGCTTCCGGCTCGTATGTTGTGTGGAATTGTGAGCGGATAACAAT
TTCACACAGGAAACAGCTATGACCATGATTACGCCAAGCTCTAGCTAGAGGTCGACGGTATACAGACATG
ATAAGATACATTGATGAGTTTGGACAAACCACAACTAGAATGCAGTGAAAAAAATGCTTTATTTGTGAAA
TTTGTGATGCTATTGCTTTATTTGTAACCATTATAAGCTGCAATAAACAAGTTGGGGTGGGCGAAGAACT
CCAGCATGAGATCCCCGCGCTGGAGGATCATCCAGCCGGCGTCCCGGAAAACGATTCCGAAGCCCAACCT
TTCATAGAAGGCGGCGGTGGAATCGAAATCTCGTAGCACGTGTCAGTCCTGCTCCTCGGCCACGAAGTGC
TTAGCCCTCCCACACATAACCAGAGGGCAGCAATTCACGAATCCCAACTGCCGTCGGCTGTCCATCACTG
TCCTTCACTATGGCTTTGATCCCAGGATGCAGATCGAGAAGCACCTGTCGGCACCGTCCGCAGGGGCTCA
AGATGCCCCTGTTCTCATTTCCGATCGCGACGATACAAGTCAGGTTGCCAGCTGCCGCAGCAGCAGCAGT
GCCCAGCACCACGAGTTCTGCACAAGGTCCCCCAGTAAAATGATATACATTGACACCAGTGAAGATGCGG
CCGTCGCTAGAGAGAGCTGCGCTGGCGACGCTGTAGTCTTCAGAGATGGGGATGCTGTTGATTGTAGCCG
TTGCTCTTTCAATGAGGGTGGATTCTTCTTGAGACAAAGGCTTGGCCATGGTTTAGTTCCTCACCTTGTC
GTATTATACTATGCCGATATACTATGCCGATGATTAATTGTCAACACGTGCTGATCAGATCCGAAAATGG
ATATACAAGCTCCCGGGAGCTTTTTGCAAAAGCCTAGGCCTCCAAAAAAGCCTCCTCACTACTTCTGGAA
TA
Features (pLannotate 1.2.2; 24 found; start..end, strand, type, name):
    294..722     -  rep_origin     f1 ori (sequence partly withheld): f1 bacteriophage origin of replication; arrow indicates direction of (+) strand synthesis
    817..833     +  polyA_signal   bGH poly(A) signal (fragment): bovine growth hormone polyadenylation signal
    924..972     -  polyA_signal   HSV TK poly(A) signal: herpes simplex virus thymidine kinase polyadenylation signal (Cole and Stacy, 1985)
   1056..1094    -  CDS            V5 tag (fragment): epitope tag from simian virus 5
   1105..1129    +  protein_bind   attB2: mutant version of attB; recombination site for the Gateway® BP reaction BP Clonase™
   1149..4529    -  CDS            TRIM33: TRI33_HUMAN - Also known as KIAA1113, RFG7, TIF1G. Experimental evidence at protein level: Swiss-Prot protein existence level 1. Acts as an E3 ubiquitin-protein ligase. Promotes SMAD4 ubiquitination, nuclear exclusion and degradation via the ubiquitin proteasome pathway. According to PubMed:16751102, does not promote a decrease in the level of endogenous SMAD4. May act as a transcriptional repressor. Inhibits the transcriptional response to TGF-beta/BMP signaling cascade. Plays a role in the control of cell proliferation. Its association with SMAD2 and SMAD3 stimulates erythroid differentiatio
   4589..4613    -  protein_bind   attB1: mutant version of attB; recombination site for the Gateway® BP reaction BP Clonase™
   4629..5345    -  CDS            Emerald: Emerald is a basic (constitutively fluorescent) green fluorescent protein published in 1998, derived from Aequorea victoria. It is reported to be a very rapidly-maturing weak dimer.
   5470..5673    -  promoter       CMV promoter: human cytomegalovirus (CMV) immediate early promoter
   5674..6053    -  enhancer       CMV enhancer: human cytomegalovirus immediate early enhancer
   6208..6260    +  misc_feature   bom (fragment): basis of mobility region from pBR322
   6319..6423    +  promoter       AmpR promoter: bla
   6424..7284    +  CDS            AmpR: β-lactamase; bla; confers resistance to ampicillin, carbenicillin, and related antibiotics
   7455..8043    +  rep_origin     ori: high-copy-number ColE1/pMB1/pBR322/pUC origin of replication
   8226..8318    +  CDS            lacI (fragment): lac repressor; lacI; The lac repressor binds to the lac operator to inhibit transcription in E. coli. This inhibition can be relieved by adding lactose or isopropyl-β-D-thiogalactopyranoside (IPTG).
   8331..8352    +  protein_bind   CAP binding site: CAP binding activates transcription in the presence of cAMP. E. coli catabolite activator protein
   8367..8397    +  promoter       lac promoter: promoter for the E. coli lac operon
   8405..8421    +  protein_bind   lac operator: The lac repressor binds to the lac operator to inhibit transcription in E. coli. This inhibition can be relieved by adding lactose or isopropyl-β-D-thiogalactopyranoside (IPTG). lac repressor encoded by lacI
   8494..8615    -  polyA_signal   SV40 poly(A) signal: SV40 polyadenylation signal
   8610..8735    -  CDS            ble (fragment): BLE_KLEPN - Experimental evidence at protein level: Swiss-Prot protein existence level 1. Binding protein with a strong affinity to the bleomycin family of antibiotics. Binds to CL990; an antimitotic-antibiotic compound. From Klebsiella pneumoniae.
   8745..8772    -  CDS            BleoR (fragment): antibiotic-binding protein; Sh ble from Streptoalloteichus hindustanus; confers resistance to bleomycin, phleomycin, and Zeocin™
   8773..9171    -  CDS            BSD: blasticidin S deaminase; Aspergillus terreus BSD; confers resistance to blasticidin
   9190..9237    -  promoter       EM7 promoter: synthetic bacterial promoter&nbsp
   9285..280     -  promoter       SV40 promoter (across the origin): SV40 enhancer and early promoter
