[The description below was written by a language model from this plasmid's Addgene catalogue record and pLannotate feature annotations shown in this document.]
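Description:
GFP-TRIM33 is a mammalian expression plasmid built on the Invitrogen Gateway destination vector pcDNA6.2/N-EmGFP-DEST, carrying the full-length, unmutated human TRIM33 coding sequence (also known as TIF1-gamma; about 3.4 kb) in a sequenced construct of roughly 9.3 kb. It is propagated in E. coli as a high-copy plasmid through a ColE1/pUC-type origin with ampicillin selection from the bla gene, and it also contains an f1 phage origin. For selection in mammalian cells, an SV40 enhancer/early promoter, paired with the bacterial EM7 promoter, drives the blasticidin S deaminase gene (BSD), followed by an SV40 polyadenylation signal. The short bleomycin-resistance fragments annotated next to BSD appear to be backbone remnants rather than a functional marker.

The expression cassette uses the human CMV immediate-early enhancer and promoter to transcribe an open reading frame that begins with Emerald GFP (EmGFP), continues across the attB1 site left by Gateway recombination into TRIM33, and is followed by attB2, a backbone V5 epitope and the HSV TK polyadenylation signal. The record lists V5 as a C-terminal tag, but the feature table detects it only as a fragment, and the record does not say whether the insert retains a stop codon, so read-through into V5 cannot be confirmed. TRIM33 is a bromodomain-containing E3 ubiquitin ligase implicated in transcriptional repression and in regulation of TGF-beta/BMP–SMAD signalling. The plasmid was deposited as one of a set of GFP-tagged bromodomain proteins for expression in mammalian cells, associated with a screen of bromodomain proteins in chromatin responses to DNA damage. The N-terminal fluorescent tag suits it to live-cell or fixed-cell localisation of TRIM33.
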