Addgene plasmid #65398: GFP-TRIM33
Purpose: GFP-tagged BRD protein, which can be used to be expressed in mammalian cells.
Depositing lab: Kyle Miller. Publication: Screen identifies bromodomain protein ZMYND8 in chromatin recognition of transcription-associated DNA damage that promotes homologous recombination. Gong F, Chiu LY, Cox B, Aymard F, Clouaire T, Leung JW, Cammarata M, Perez M, Agarwal P, Brodbelt JS, Legube G, Miller KM. Genes Dev. 2015 Jan 15;29(2):197-211. doi: 10.1101/gad.252189.114. PubMed 25593309.
Backbone
  Vector backbone: pcDNA6.2/N-EmGFP-DEST
  Backbone manufacturer: invitrogen
  Backbone size w/o insert (bp): 5847
  Vector type: Mammalian Expression
  Selectable markers: Blasticidin
Growth in bacteria
  Bacterial resistance: Ampicillin, 100 μg/mL
  Growth temperature: 37°C
  Growth strain: DH5alpha
  Copy number: High Copy
Gene/Insert
  Gene/Insert name: TRIM33 (alt name: TIF1-gamma)
  Species: H. sapiens (human)
  Insert size (bp): 3381
  Mutation: none
  Entrez Gene: TRIM33 (a.k.a. ECTO, PTC7, RFG7, TF1G, TIF1G, TIF1GAMMA, TIFGAMMA)
  Promoter: CMV
  Tag / fusion protein: EmGFP (N terminal on backbone); V5 (C terminal on backbone)
  Cloning method: Gateway Cloning
  Sequencing primers: 5′ EGFP_C_primer; 3′ TK polyA reverse primer
Terms and licenses: Academic/Nonprofit Terms; Industry Terms: Not Available to Industry
Depositor comments: Gene Source: Addgene 15734
How to cite: GFP-TRIM33 was a gift from Kyle Miller (Addgene plasmid # 65398 ; http://n2t.net/addgene:65398 ; RRID:Addgene_65398)
