>Addgene plasmid #65398 | GFP-TRIM33 | addgene partial sequence | sequence record 112185 | TK-pA-R 5'-ttgtctccttccgtgtttca-3'
TACGCGTAGAATCGAGACCGAAGGAGAGGGTTAGGGATAGGCTTCCCGTTATCAACCACTTTGTACAAGA
AAGCTGGGTCTAGATATCTCGAGAGTAACTTTATATGTACTGGTCTCTCATCTGACTTTAGGCGTTTTCT
GCGGGGCTGTATAAAGTCTTCATCAGAGTCCTCAGTTACCTCACCATCATCCTCTTCCTGCTCAAACTCT
GGCAAAGGTGCGAAGGTCCTGTCTGAGTAGATCTCTGTGAGTTTATCTTCAAAGTACAATGCAACTGCTT
TCCCTGCCTGAGCTACTTCTGAATCAGCCTTCAAATTAATCTCTTGTGTGTCTGCATAAACTTGAACAAC
TTTCATCATTTCATTAAACCTTTCACAGTTCTTGAAGATCAAACGGACATCGGCCACAAAGTCATCCGGG
ATTTGGTAGTGTTGGGAATGTTTTTTCTGAAGCTTCTTTTTCACGGTGGATAAATCCATTGGTTTCTTTA
TAATTTTATAGTAGTTTGGTATCGAAGCAGGAACAGGCTCCTGGAATTCAATACTTAATTCATGGCAATA
GAGGTAAAGCAGAAGACGTTCACA
