>Addgene plasmid #65398 | GFP-TRIM33 | addgene partial sequence | sequence record 115269 | EGFP-C 5'-CATGGTCCTGCTGGAGTTCGTG-3'
AGCTGTCAGGGCTCGAGCCCATCAACAAGTTTGTACAAAAAAGCAGGCTTCGAAGGAGATAGAACCAATT
CTCTAAGGAAATACTTAACCATGGTCGACTGGATCCTTATGGCGGAAAACAAAGGCGGCGGCGAGGCTGA
GAGCGGCGGCGGGGGCAGCGGCAGCGCGCCGGTAACTGCCGGGGCCGCCGGGCCCGCCGCGCAGGAGGCG
GAGCCGCCTCTCACCGCGGTGCTGGTGGAGGAGGAGGAGGAGGAAGGCGGCAGGGCCGGCGCTGAGGGCG
GCGCGGCCGGGCCCGACGACGGGGGGGTGGCCGCGGCCTCCTCGGGCTCGGCCCAGGCTGCTTCATCTCC
TGCGGCCTCAGTGGGCACTGGAGTTGCCGGGGG
